>Addgene plasmid #174549 | S111 | addgene full sequence | sequence record 343591 | Addgene NGS Result
GACGGATCGGGAGATCTCCCGATCCCCTATGGTGCACTCTCAGTACAATCTGCTCTGATGCCGCATAGTT
AAGCCAGTATCTGCTCCCTGCTTGTGTGTTGGAGGTCGCTGAGTAGTGCGCGAGCAAAATTTAAGCTACA
ACAAGGCAAGGCTTGACCGACAATTGCATGAAGAATCTGCTTAGGGTTAGGCGTTTTGCGCTGCTTCGCG
ATGTACGGGCCAGATATACGCGTTGACATTGATTATTGACTAGTTATTAATAGTAATCAATTACGGGGTC
ATTAGTTCATAGCCCATATATGGAGTTCCGCGTTACATAACTTACGGTAAATGGCCCGCCTGGCTGACCG
CCCAACGACCCCCGCCCATTGACGTCAATAATGACGTATGTTCCCATAGTAACGCCAATAGGGACTTTCC
ATTGACGTCAATGGGTGGAGTATTTACGGTAAACTGCCCACTTGGCAGTACATCAAGTGTATCATATGCC
AAGTACGCCCCCTATTGACGTCAATGACGGTAAATGGCCCGCCTGGCATTATGCCCAGTACATGACCTTA
TGGGACTTTCCTACTTGGCAGTACATCTACGTATTAGTCATCGCTATTACCATGGTGATGCGGTTTTGGC
AGTACATCAATGGGCGTGGATAGCGGTTTGACTCACGGGGATTTCCAAGTCTCCACCCCATTGACGTCAA
TGGGAGTTTGTTTTGGCACCAAAATCAACGGGACTTTCCAAAATGTCGTAACAACTCCGCCCCATTGACG
CAAATGGGCGGTAGGCGTGTACGGTGGGAGGTCTATATAAGCAGAGCTCTCTGGCTAACTAGAGAACCCA
CTGCTTACTGGCTTATCGAAATTAATACGACTCACTATAGGGAGACCCAAGCTTATGAAGCTACTGTCTT
CTATCGAACAAGCATGCGATATTTGCCGACTTAAAAAGCTCAAGTGCTCCAAAGAAAAACCGAAGTGCGC
CAAGTGTCTGAAGAACAACTGGGAGTGTCGCTACTCTCCCAAAACCAAAAGGTCTCCGCTGACTAGGGCA
CATCTGACAGAAGTGGAATCAAGGCTAGAAAGACTGGAACAGCTATTTCTACTGATTTTTCCTCGAGAAG
ACCTTGACATGATTTTGAAAATGGATTCTTTACAGGATATAAAAGCATTGTTAACAGGATTATTTGTACA
AGATAATGTGAATAAAGATGCCGTCACAGATAGATTGGCTTCAGTGGAGACTGATATGCCTCTAACATTG
AGACAGCATAGAATAAGTGCGACATCATCATCGGAAGAGAGTAGTAACAAAGGTCAAAGACAGTTGACTG
TATCGGAATTCATGAGCCAGAGCAACCGTGAGCTGGTTGTGGACTTCCTGAGCTACAAGCTGAGCCAGAA
AGGTTATAGCTGGAGCCAATTTAGCGATGTGGAGGAAAACCGTACCGAGGCGCCGGAAGGTACCGAGAGC
GAAGCGGTTAAGCAGGCGCTGCGTGAAGCGGGCGACGAGTTCGAACTGCGTTACCGTCGTGCGTTTAGCG
ATCTGACCAGCCAACTGCACATCACCCCGGGCACCGCGTATCAGAGCTTCGAGCAAGTGGTTAACGAACT
GTTTCGTGACGGTGTGAACTGGGGCCGTATTGTTGCGTTCTTTAGCTTTGGTGGCGCGCTGTGCGTGGAG
AGCGTTGATAAGGAAATGCAGGTGCTGGTTAGCCGTATCGCGGCGTGGATGGCGACCTACCTGAACGACC
ACCTGGAGCCGTGGATTCAAGAAAACGGTGGCTGGGATACCTTTGTGGAGCTGTATGGTAACAACGCGGC
GGCGGAGAGCCGTAAAGGCCAAGAACGTGAGGATAATCCCTGCAGGGCAACAAACTTCTCTCTGCTGAAA
CAAGCCGGAGATGTCGAAGAGAATCCTGGACCGCCTGCAGGGACTATGCATCACCATCACCATCACGGCA
GCGGTCAGCGTTGGGAACTGGCACTGGGTCGCTTTCTGGAATATCTGAGTTGGGTCTCCACCCTGTCAGA
ACAGGTGCAAGAAGAACTGCTGTCTTCTCAGGTGACCCAAGAACTGCGTGCGCTGATGGATGAAACGATG
AAAGAACTGAAAGCCTACAAATCTGAACTGGAAGAACAGCTGACCCCGGTTGCAGAAGAAACGCGTGCTC
GCCTGTCCAAAGAACTGCAGGCCGCACAAGCCCGTCTGGGTGCAGATATGGAAGACGTGCGTGGCCGCCT
GGTTCAGTATCGCGGTGAAGTTCAGGCCATGCTGGGCCAATCGACGGAAGAACTGCGTGTCCGCCTGGCG
AGCCATCTGATTGCCCTGCAGCTGCGTCTGATCGGTGATGCATTCGACCTGCAGAAACGCCTGGCTGTCT
ACCAAGCAGGCGCTGCTGAGGCTAGCGGTGGAGGACCCACCCAGGCTGGGGAAGGAACGCTGTCAGAGGC
CCTGCTGCAGCTGCAGTTTGATGATGAAGACCTGGGGGCCTTGCTTGGCAACAGCACAGACCCAGCTGTG
TTCACAGACCTGGCATCCGTCGACAACTCCGAGTTTCAGCAGCTGCTGAACCAGGGCATACCTGTGGCCC
CCCACACAACTGAGCCCATGCTGATGGAGTACCCTGAGGCTATAACTCGCCTAGTGACAGGGGCCCAGAG
GCCCCCCGACCCAGCTCCTGCTCCACTGGGGGCCCCGGGGCTCCCCAATGGCCTCCTTTCAGGAGATGAA
GACTTCTCCTCCATTGCGGACATGGACTTCTCAGCCCTGCTGAGTCAGATCAGCTCCCTGTACAAGCCAA
AGAAGAAGAGAAAGGTATAATCTAGAGGGCCCTATTCTATAGTGTCACCTAAATGCTAGAGCTCGCTGAT
CAGCCTCGACTGTGCCTTCTAGTTGCCAGCCATCTGTTGTTTGCCCCTCCCCCGTGCCTTCCTTGACCCT
GGAAGGTGCCACTCCCACTGTCCTTTCCTAATAAAATGAGGAAATTGCATCGCATTGTCTGAGTAGGTGT
CATTCTATTCTGGGGGGTGGGGTGGGGCAGGACAGCAAGGGGGAGGATTGGGAAGACAATAGCAGGCATG
CTGGGGATGCGGTGGGCTCTATGGCTTCTGAGGCGGAAAGAACCAGCTGGGGCTCTAGGGGGTATCCCC
[124 nt withheld, positions 3150-3273]
C
[91 nt withheld, positions 3275-3365]
A
[49 nt withheld, positions 3367-3415]
CCTTTGACGTTGGAGTCCACGTTCTTT
[37 nt withheld, positions 3443-3479]
ACCCTATCTCGGTCTATTCTTTTGATTTATAAGGGATTTTGCCGATTTCGGCCTATTGGTTAAAAAATGA
GCTGATTTAACAAAAATTTAACGCGAATTAATTCTGTGGAATGTGTGTCAGTTAGGGTGTGGAAAGTCCC
CAGGCTCCCCAGCAGGCAGAAGTATGCAAAGCATGCATCTCAATTAGTCAGCAACCAGGTGTGGAAAGTC
CCCAGGCTCCCCAGCAGGCAGAAGTATGCAAAGCATGCATCTCAATTAGTCAGCAACCATAGTCCCGCCC
CTAACTCCGCCCATCCCGCCCCTAACTCCGCCCAGTTCCGCCCATTCTCCGCCCCATGGCTGACTAATTT
TTTTTATTTATGCAGAGGCCGAGGCCGCCTCTGCCTCTGAGCTATTCCAGAAGTAGTGAGGAGGCTTTTT
TGGAGGCCTAGGCTTTTGCAAAAAGCTCCCGGGAGCTTGTATATCCATTTTCGGATCTGATCAAGAGACA
GGATGAGGATCGTTTCGCATGATTGAACAAGATGGATTGCACGCAGGTTCTCCGGCCGCTTGGGTGGAGA
GGCTATTCGGCTATGACTGGGCACAACAGACAATCGGCTGCTCTGATGCCGCCGTGTTCCGGCTGTCAGC
GCAGGGGCGCCCGGTTCTTTTTGTCAAGACCGACCTGTCCGGTGCCCTGAATGAACTGCAGGACGAGGCA
GCGCGGCTATCGTGGCTGGCCACGACGGGCGTTCCTTGCGCAGCTGTGCTCGACGTTGTCACTGAAGCGG
GAAGGGACTGGCTGCTATTGGGCGAAGTGCCGGGGCAGGATCTCCTGTCATCTCACCTTGCTCCTGCCGA
GAAAGTATCCATCATGGCTGATGCAATGCGGCGGCTGCATACGCTTGATCCGGCTACCTGCCCATTCGAC
CACCAAGCGAAACATCGCATCGAGCGAGCACGTACTCGGATGGAAGCCGGTCTTGTCGATCAGGATGATC
TGGACGAAGAGCATCAGGGGCTCGCGCCAGCCGAACTGTTCGCCAGGCTCAAGGCGCGCATGCCCGACGG
CGAGGATCTCGTCGTGACCCATGGCGATGCCTGCTTGCCGAATATCATGGTGGAAAATGGCCGCTTTTCT
GGATTCATCGACTGTGGCCGGCTGGGTGTGGCGGACCGCTATCAGGACATAGCGTTGGCTACCCGTGATA
TTGCTGAAGAGCTTGGCGGCGAATGGGCTGACCGCTTCCTCGTGCTTTACGGTATCGCCGCTCCCGATTC
GCAGCGCATCGCCTTCTATCGCCTTCTTGACGAGTTCTTCTGAGCGGGACTCTGGGGTTCGAAATGACCG
ACCAAGCGACGCCCAACCTGCCATCACGAGATTTCGATTCCACCGCCGCCTTCTATGAAAGGTTGGGCTT
CGGAATCGTTTTCCGGGACGCCGGCTGGATGATCCTCCAGCGCGGGGATCTCATGCTGGAGTTCTTCGCC
CACCCCAACTTGTTTATTGCAGCTTATAATGGTTACAAATAAAGCAATAGCATCACAAATTTCACAAATA
AAGCATTTTTTTCACTGCATTCTAGTTGTGGTTTGTCCAAACTCATCAATGTATCTTATCATGTCTGTAT
ACCGTCGACCTCTAGCTAGAGCTTGGCGTAATCATGGTCATAGCTGTTTCCTGTGTGAAATTGTTATCCG
CTCACAATTCCACACAACATACGAGCCGGAAGCATAAAGTGTAAAGCCTGGGGTGCCTAATGAGTGAGCT
AACTCACATTAATTGCGTTGCGCTCACTGCCCGCTTTCCAGTCGGGAAACCTGTCGTGCCAGCTGCATTA
ATGAATCGGCCAACGCGCGGGGAGAGGCGGTTTGCGTATTGGGCGCTCTTCCGCTTCCTCGCTCACTGAC
TCGCTGCGCTCGGTCGTTCGGCTGCGGCGAGCGGTATCAGCTCACTCAAAGGCGGTAATACGGTTATCCA
CAGAATCAGGGGATAACGCAGGAAAGAACATGTGAGCAAAAGGCCAGCAAAAGGCCAGGAACCGTAAAAA
GGCCGCGTTGCTGGCGTTTTTCCATAGGCTCCGCCCCCCTGACGAGCATCACAAAAATCGACGCTCAAGT
CAGAGGTGGCGAAACCCGACAGGACTATAAAGATACCAGGCGTTTCCCCCTGGAAGCTCCCTCGTGCGCT
CTCCTGTTCCGACCCTGCCGCTTACCGGATACCTGTCCGCCTTTCTCCCTTCGGGAAGCGTGGCGCTTTC
TCATAGCTCACGCTGTAGGTATCTCAGTTCGGTGTAGGTCGTTCGCTCCAAGCTGGGCTGTGTGCACGAA
CCCCCCGTTCAGCCCGACCGCTGCGCCTTATCCGGTAACTATCGTCTTGAGTCCAACCCGGTAAGACACG
ACTTATCGCCACTGGCAGCAGCCACTGGTAACAGGATTAGCAGAGCGAGGTATGTAGGCGGTGCTACAGA
GTTCTTGAAGTGGTGGCCTAACTACGGCTACACTAGAAGAACAGTATTTGGTATCTGCGCTCTGCTGAAG
CCAGTTACCTTCGGAAAAAGAGTTGGTAGCTCTTGATCCGGCAAACAAACCACCGCTGGTAGCGGTGGTT
TTTTTGTTTGCAAGCAGCAGATTACGCGCAGAAAAAAAGGATCTCAAGAAGATCCTTTGATCTTTTCTAC
GGGGTCTGACGCTCAGTGGAACGAAAACTCACGTTAAGGGATTTTGGTCATGAGATTATCAAAAAGGATC
TTCACCTAGATCCTTTTAAATTAAAAATGAAGTTTTAAATCAATCTAAAGTATATATGAGTAAACTTGGT
CTGACAGTTACCAATGCTTAATCAGTGAGGCACCTATCTCAGCGATCTGTCTATTTCGTTCATCCATAGT
TGCCTGACTCCCCGTCGTGTAGATAACTACGATACGGGAGGGCTTACCATCTGGCCCCAGTGCTGCAATG
ATACCGCGAGACCCACGCTCACCGGCTCCAGATTTATCAGCAATAAACCAGCCAGCCGGAAGGGCCGAGC
GCAGAAGTGGTCCTGCAACTTTATCCGCCTCCATCCAGTCTATTAATTGTTGCCGGGAAGCTAGAGTAAG
TAGTTCGCCAGTTAATAGTTTGCGCAACGTTGTTGCCATTGCTACAGGCATCGTGGTGTCACGCTCGTCG
TTTGGTATGGCTTCATTCAGCTCCGGTTCCCAACGATCAAGGCGAGTTACATGATCCCCCATGTTGTGCA
AAAAAGCGGTTAGCTCCTTCGGTCCTCCGATCGTTGTCAGAAGTAAGTTGGCCGCAGTGTTATCACTCAT
GGTTATGGCAGCACTGCATAATTCTCTTACTGTCATGCCATCCGTAAGATGCTTTTCTGTGACTGGTGAG
TACTCAACCAAGTCATTCTGAGAATAGTGTATGCGGCGACCGAGTTGCTCTTGCCCGGCGTCAATACGGG
ATAATACCGCGCCACATAGCAGAACTTTAAAAGTGCTCATCATTGGAAAACGTTCTTCGGGGCGAAAACT
CTCAAGGATCTTACCGCTGTTGAGATCCAGTTCGATGTAACCCACTCGTGCACCCAACTGATCTTCAGCA
TCTTTTACTTTCACCAGCGTTTCTGGGTGAGCAAAAACAGGAAGGCAAAATGCCGCAAAAAAGGGAATAA
GGGCGACACGGAAATGTTGAATACTCATACTCTTCCTTTTTCAATATTATTGAAGCATTTATCAGGGTTA
TTGTCTCATGAGCGGATACATATTTGAATGTATTTAGAAAAATAAACAAATAGGGGTTCCGCGCACATTT
CCCCGAAAAGTGCCACCTGACGTC
Features (pLannotate 1.2.2; 25 found; start..end, strand, type, name):
     28..80      -  misc_feature   bom (fragment): basis of mobility region from pBR322
    235..614     +  enhancer       CMV enhancer: human cytomegalovirus immediate early enhancer
    615..818     +  promoter       CMV promoter: human cytomegalovirus (CMV) immediate early promoter
    814..847     +  LTR            5' LTR (truncated) (fragment): truncated 5' long terminal repeat (LTR) from HIV-1
    863..881     +  promoter       T7 promoter: promoter for bacteriophage T7 RNA polymerase
    895..1335    +  CDS            GAL4 DNA binding domain: DNA binding domain of the GAL4 transcriptional activator; Saccharomyces cerevisiae GAL4 (truncated)
   1342..1848    +  CDS            BCL2L1 (fragment): B2CL1_HUMAN - Also known as BCL2L, BCLX. Experimental evidence at protein level: Swiss-Prot protein existence level 1. Isoform Bcl-X(S) promotes apoptosis. From Homo sapiens (Human).
   1903..2247    +  CDS            APOE (fragment): APOE_HUMAN - Experimental evidence at protein level: Swiss-Prot protein existence level 1. (Microbial infection) Through its interaction with HCV envelope glycoprotein E2, participates in the attachment of HCV to HSPGs and other receptors (LDLr, VLDLr, and SR-B1) on the cell surface and to the assembly, maturation and infectivity of HCV viral particles (PubMed:25122793, PubMed:29695434). This interaction is probably promoted via the up-regulation of cellular autophagy by the virus (PubMed:29695434). From Homo sapiens (Human).
   2416..2787    +  CDS            RelA (p65) AD: transcriptional activation domain of human RelA, also known as p65 (O'Shea and Perkins, 2008)
   2797..2817    +  CDS            SV40 NLS: nuclear localization signal of SV40 (simian virus 40) large T antigen
   2836..2854    -  promoter       SP6 promoter: promoter for bacteriophage SP6 RNA polymerase
   2880..3104    +  polyA_signal   bGH poly(A) signal: bovine growth hormone polyadenylation signal
   3108..3129    +  promoter       SV40 promoter (fragment): SV40 enhancer and early promoter
   3150..3578    +  rep_origin     f1 ori (sequence partly withheld): f1 bacteriophage origin of replication; arrow indicates direction of (+) strand synthesis
   3592..3921    +  promoter       SV40 promoter: SV40 enhancer and early promoter
   3988..4779    +  CDS            neo: KKA2_KLEPN - Also known as kan, nptII. Experimental evidence at protein level: Swiss-Prot protein existence level 1. Resistance to kanamycin, neomycin, paromomycin, ribostamycin, butirosin and gentamicin B. From Klebsiella pneumoniae.
   4803..4961    +  CDS            ble (fragment): BLE_KLEPN - Experimental evidence at protein level: Swiss-Prot protein existence level 1. Binding protein with a strong affinity to the bleomycin family of antibiotics. Binds to CL990; an antimitotic-antibiotic compound. From Klebsiella pneumoniae.
   4956..5077    +  polyA_signal   SV40 poly(A) signal: SV40 polyadenylation signal
   5150..5166    -  protein_bind   lac operator: The lac repressor binds to the lac operator to inhibit transcription in E. coli. This inhibition can be relieved by adding lactose or isopropyl-β-D-thiogalactopyranoside (IPTG). lac repressor encoded by lacI
   5174..5204    -  promoter       lac promoter: promoter for the E. coli lac operon
   5219..5240    -  protein_bind   CAP binding site: CAP binding activates transcription in the presence of cAMP. E. coli catabolite activator protein
   5253..5345    -  CDS            lacI (fragment): lac repressor; lacI; The lac repressor binds to the lac operator to inhibit transcription in E. coli. This inhibition can be relieved by adding lactose or isopropyl-β-D-thiogalactopyranoside (IPTG).
   5528..6116    -  rep_origin     ori: high-copy-number ColE1/pMB1/pBR322/pUC origin of replication
   6287..7147    -  CDS            AmpR: β-lactamase; bla; confers resistance to ampicillin, carbenicillin, and related antibiotics
   7148..7252    -  promoter       AmpR promoter: bla
