[The description below was written by a language model from this plasmid's Addgene catalogue record and pLannotate feature annotations shown in this document.]
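Description:
S111 is a pcDNA3.1-based mammalian expression plasmid that constitutively produces the two halves of a chemically controlled split transcription factor, described in the record as the CDH-1-TF cassette. It is propagated in E. coli through a high-copy ColE1/pUC-type origin with ampicillin selection (AmpR). It also carries an f1 origin and an SV40 promoter-driven neomycin resistance cassette with an SV40 poly(A) signal, which allows G418 selection of transfected mammalian cells.

The payload is a single open reading frame driven by the human CMV immediate-early enhancer/promoter and terminated by the bGH polyadenylation signal. The first part fuses the yeast GAL4 DNA-binding domain to a fragment of human Bcl-XL (BCL2L1). According to the catalogue, a P2A self-cleaving peptide follows, though it is not annotated in the feature table. The second part is the designed protein LD3 fused to the RelA (p65) transactivation domain and an SV40 nuclear localization signal. The automated annotation labels the LD3 region as an APOE fragment, most likely a similarity match to the designed binder rather than a true apolipoprotein insert. P2A skipping yields two separate polypeptides. When LD3 binds Bcl-XL, the p65 activation domain is brought to GAL4-bound DNA, so a GAL4-responsive reporter supplied separately would be switched on. The record's context of chemically controlled protein switches suggests that a small molecule modulates this interaction, although the compound is not named.

Flanking T7 and SP6 promoters are standard backbone elements. The sequenced record is 7,283 nt, somewhat shorter than the catalogue's stated total of 7,800 bp, and the listed insert size of 1,000 bp understates the annotated coding region.
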