Addgene plasmid #174549: S111
Purpose: Constitutive PhCMV-driven mammalian expression vector of CDH-1-TF cassette (PhCMV-Gal4-Bcl-XL-P2A-LD3-Rel65-pA)
Depositing lab: Bruno Correia. Depositing organization: Swiss Federal Institute of Technology (EPFL). Publication: A rational blueprint for the design of chemically-controlled protein switches. Shui S, Gainza P, Scheller L, Yang C, Kurumida Y, Rosset S, Georgeon S, Di Roberto RB, Castellanos-Rueda R, Reddy ST, Correia BE. Nat Commun. 2021 Oct 1;12(1):5754. doi: 10.1038/s41467-021-25735-9. PubMed 34599176.
Backbone
  Vector backbone: pcDNA3.1
  Backbone size w/o insert (bp): 6000
  Total vector size (bp): 7800
  Vector type: Mammalian Expression
  Selectable markers: Neomycin (select with G418)
Growth in bacteria
  Bacterial resistance: Ampicillin, 100 μg/mL
  Growth temperature: 37°C
  Growth strain: DH5alpha
  Copy number: High Copy
Gene/Insert
  Gene/Insert name: BclxL and designed protein LD3
  Insert size (bp): 1000
  Promoter: CMV
  Cloning method: Gibson Cloning
  Sequencing primers: 5′ CMV-forward; 3′ BGH-reverse
Terms and licenses: Academic/Nonprofit Terms; Industry Terms: Not Available to Industry
How to cite: S111 was a gift from Bruno Correia (Addgene plasmid # 174549 ; http://n2t.net/addgene:174549 ; RRID:Addgene_174549)
